>Addgene plasmid #230857 | pGH903 | addgene full sequence | sequence record 458310 | Addgene NGS Result
GTCGACGGATCGGGAGATCTCCCGATCCCCTATGGTGCACTCTCAGTACAATCTGCTCTGATGCCGCATA
GTTAAGCCAGTATCTGCTCCCTGCTTGTGTGTTGGAGGTCGCTGAGTAGTGCGCGAGCAAAATTTAAGCT
ACAACAAGGCAAGGCTTGACCGACAATTGCATGAAGAATCTGCTTAGGGTTAGGCGTTTTGCGCTGCTTC
GCGATGTACGGGCCAGATATACGCGTTGACATTGATTATTGACTAGTTATTAATAGTAATCAATTACGGG
GTCATTAGTTCATAGCCCATATATGGAGTTCCGCGTTACATAACTTACGGTAAATGGCCCGCCTGGCTGA
CCGCCCAACGACCCCCGCCCATTGACGTCAATAATGACGTATGTTCCCATAGTAACGCCAATAGGGACTT
TCCATTGACGTCAATGGGTGGAGTATTTACGGTAAACTGCCCACTTGGCAGTACATCAAGTGTATCATAT
GCCAAGTACGCCCCCTATTGACGTCAATGACGGTAAATGGCCCGCCTGGCATTATGCCCAGTACATGACC
TTATGGGACTTTCCTACTTGGCAGTACATCTACGTATTAGTCATCGCTATTACCATGGTGATGCGGTTTT
GGCAGTACATCAATGGGCGTGGATAGCGGTTTGACTCACGGGGATTTCCAAGTCTCCACCCCATTGACGT
CAATGGGAGTTTGTTTTGGCACCAAAATCAACGGGACTTTCCAAAATGTCGTAACAACTCCGCCCCATTG
ACGCAAATGGGCGGTAGGCGTGTACGGTGGGAGGTCTATATAAGCAGCGCGTTTTGCCTGTACTGGGTCT
CTCTGGTTAGACCAGATCTGAGCCTGGGAGCTCTCTGGCTAACTAGGGAACCCACTGCTTAAGCCTCAAT
AAAGCTTGCCTTGAGTGCTTCAAGTAGTGTGTGCCCGTCTGTTGTGTGACTCTGGTAACTAGAGATCCCT
CAGACCCTTTTAGTCAGTGTGGAAAATCTCTAGCAGTGGCGCCCGAACAGGGACTTGAAAGCGAAAGGGA
AACCAGAGGAGCTCTCTCGACGCAGGACTCGGCTTGCTGAAGCGCGCACGGCAAGAGGCGAGGGGCGGCG
ACTGGTGAGTACGCCAAAAATTTTGACTAGCGGAGGCTAGAAGGAGAGAGATGGGTGCGAGAGCGTCAGT
ATTAAGCGGGGGAGAATTAGATCGCGATGGGAAAAAATTCGGTTAAGGCCAGGGGGAAAGAAAAAATATA
AATTAAAACATATAGTATGGGCAAGCAGGGAGCTAGAACGATTCGCAGTTAATCCTGGCCTGTTAGAAAC
ATCAGAAGGCTGTAGACAAATACTGGGACAGCTACAACCATCCCTTCAGACAGGATCAGAAGAACTTAGA
TCATTATATAATACAGTAGCAACCCTCTATTGTGTGCATCAAAGGATAGAGATAAAAGACACCAAGGAAG
CTTTAGACAAGATAGAGGAAGAGCAAAACAAAAGTAAGACCACCGCACAGCAAGCGGCCGCTGATCTTCA
GACCTGGAGGAGGAGATATGAGGGACAATTGGAGAAGTGAATTATATAAATATAAAGTAGTAAAAATTGA
ACCATTAGGAGTAGCACCCACCAAGGCAAAGAGAAGAGTGGTGCAGAGAGAAAAAAGAGCAGTGGGAATA
GGAGCTTTGTTCCTTGGGTTCTTGGGAGCAGCAGGAAGCACTATGGGCGCAGCGTCAATGACGCTGACGG
TACAGGCCAGACAATTATTGTCTGGTATAGTGCAGCAGCAGAACAATTTGCTGAGGGCTATTGAGGCGCA
ACAGCATCTGTTGCAACTCACAGTCTGGGGCATCAAGCAGCTCCAGGCAAGAATCCTGGCTGTGGAAAGA
TACCTAAAGGATCAACAGCTCCTGGGGATTTGGGGTTGCTCTGGAAAACTCATTTGCACCACTGCTGTGC
CTTGGAATGCTAGTTGGAGTAATAAATCTCTGGAACAGATTTGGAATCACACGACCTGGATGGAGTGGGA
CAGAGAAATTAACAATTACACAAGCTTAATACACTCCTTAATTGAAGAATCGCAAAACCAGCAAGAAAAG
AATGAACAAGAATTATTGGAATTAGATAAATGGGCAAGTTTGTGGAATTGGTTTAACATAACAAATTGGC
TGTGGTATATAAAATTATTCATAATGATAGTAGGAGGCTTGGTAGGTTTAAGAATAGTTTTTGCTGTACT
TTCTATAGTGAATAGAGTTAGGCAGGGATATTCACCATTATCGTTTCAGACCCACCTCCCAACCCCGAGG
GGACCCGACAGGCCCGAAGGAATAGAAGAAGAAGGTGGAGAGAGAGACAGAGACAGATCCATTCGATTAG
TGAACGGATCGGCACTGCGTGCGCCAATTCTGCAGACAAATGGCAGTATTCATCCACAATTTTAAAAGAA
AAGGGGGGATTGGGGGGTACAGTGCAGGGGAAAGAATAGTAGACATAATAGCAACAGACATACAAACTAA
AGAATTACAAAAACAAATTACAAAAATTCAAAATTTTCGGGTTTATTACAGGGACAGCAGAGATCCAGTT
TGGTTAATTAGCTAGCTGCAAAGATGGATAAAGTTTTAAACAGAGAGGAATCTTTGCAGCTAATGGACCT
TCTAGGTCTTGAAAGGAGTGGGAATTGGCTCCGGTGCCCGTCAGTGGGCAGAGCGCACATCGCCCACAGT
CCCCGAGAAGTTGGGGGGAGGGGTCGGCAATTGAACCGGTGCCTAGAGAAGGTGGCGCGGGGTAAACTGG
GAAAGTGATGTCGTGTACTGGCTCCGCCTTTTTCCCGAGGGTGGGGGAGAACCGTATATAAGTGCAGTAG
TCGCCGTGAACGTTCTTTTTCGCAACGGGTTTGCCGCCAGAACACAGGTAAGTGCCGTGTGTGGTTCCCG
CGGGCCTGGCCTCTTTACGGGTTATGGCCCTTGCGTGCCTTGAATTACTTCCACCTGGCTGCAGTACGTG
ATTCTTGATCCCGAGCTTCGGGTTGGAAGTGGGTGGGAGAGTTCGAGGCCTTGCGCTTAAGGAGCCCCTT
CGCCTCGTGCTTGAGTTGAGGCCTGGCCTGGGCGCTGGGGCCGCCGCGTGCGAATCTGGTGGCACCTTCG
CGCCTGTCTCGCTGCTTTCGATAAGTCTCTAGCCATTTAAAATTTTTGATGACCTGCTGCGACGCTTTTT
TTCTGGCAAGATAGTCTTGTAAATGCGGGCCAAGATCTGCACACTGGTATTTCGGTTTTTGGGGCCGCGG
GCGGCGACGGGGCCCGTGCGTCCCAGCGCACATGTTCGGCGAGGCGGGGCCTGCGAGCGCGGCCACCGAG
AATCGGACGGGGGTAGTCTCAAGCTGGCCGGCCTGCTCTGGTGCCTGGCCTCGCGCCGCCGTGTATCGCC
CCGCCCTGGGCGGCAAGGCTGGCCCGGTCGGCACCAGTTGCGTGAGCGGAAAGATGGCCGCTTCCCGGCC
CTGCTGCAGGGAGCTCAAAATGGAGGACGCGGCGCTCGGGAGAGCGGGCGGGTGAGTCACCCACACAAAG
GAAAAGGGCCTTTCCGTCCTCAGCCGTCGCTTCATGTGACTCCACGGAGTACCGGGCGCCGTCCAGGCAC
CTCGATTAGTTCTCGAGCTTTTGGAGTACGTCGTCTTTAGGTTGGGGGGAGGGGTTTTATGCGATGGAGT
TTCCCCACACTGAGTGGGTGGAGACTGAAGTTAGGCCAGCTTGGCACTTGATGTAATTCTCCTTGGAATT
TGCCCTTTTTGAGTTTGGATCTTGGTTCATTCTCAAGCCTCAGACAGTGGTTCAAAGTTTTTTTCTTCCA
TTTCAGGTGTCGTGACGTACGGCCACCATGACGGATGCCGAATATGTTCGCATACATGAAAAATTGGACA
TTTATACCTTCAAGAAGCAGTTCTTCAACAATAAAAAGTCCGTATCACATCGCTGCTATGTATTGTTTGA
ACTGAAGCGAAGGGGTGAAAGGAGGGCTTGTTTTTGGGGTTATGCTGTCAACAAGCCACAGTCTGGGACT
GAGCGCGGCATACATGCTGAGATCTTCTCCATCAGAAAAGTCGAAGAGTATCTCAGAGACAACCCTGGCC
AATTCACAATAAACTGGTATTCCTCCTGGTCACCATGCGCAGATTGCGCGGAGAAAATACTCGAATGGTA
TAATCAGGAACTGAGAGGAAACGGACATACTCTGAAAATTTGGGCGTGCAAGCTGTATTATGAGAAAAAC
GCACGAAATCAGATCGGTTTGTGGAACCTTCGCGATAATGGTGTAGGCCTGAACGTCATGGTATCTGAGC
ATTACCAATGCTGTAGGAAAATATTCATCCAGAGCAGCCACAACCAGCTCAACGAAAATCGCTGGTTGGA
AAAGACACTTAAAAGAGCAGAAAAGAGACGCAGCGAACTCTCAATAATGATTCAGGTCAAAATATTGCAT
ACGACGAAGAGTCCAGCCGTTAGCGGCAGCGAGACTCCCGGGACCTCAGAGTCCGCCACACCCGAAAGTG
ACAAGAAGTACAGCATCGGCCTGGCCATCGGCACCAACTCTGTGGGCTGGGCCGTGATCACCGACGAGTA
CAAGGTGCCCAGCAAGAAATTCAAGGTGCTGGGCAACACCGACCGGCACAGCATCAAGAAGAACCTGATC
GGAGCCCTGCTGTTCGACAGCGGCGAAACAGCCGAGGCCACCCGGCTGAAGAGAACCGCCAGAAGAAGAT
ACACCAGACGGAAGAACCGGATCTGCTATCTGCAAGAGATCTTCAGCAACGAGATGGCCAAGGTGGACGA
CAGCTTCTTCCACAGACTGGAAGAGTCCTTCCTGGTGGAAGAGGATAAGAAGCACGAGCGGCACCCCATC
TTCGGCAACATCGTGGACGAGGTGGCCTACCACGAGAAGTACCCCACCATCTACCACCTGAGAAAGAAAC
TGGTGGACAGCACCGACAAGGCCGACCTGCGGCTGATCTATCTGGCCCTGGCCCACATGATCAAGTTCCG
GGGCCACTTCCTGATCGAGGGCGACCTGAACCCCGACAACAGCGACGTGGACAAGCTGTTCATCCAGCTG
GTGCAGACCTACAACCAGCTGTTCGAGGAAAACCCCATCAACGCCAGCGGCGTGGACGCCAAGGCCATCC
TGTCTGCCAGACTGAGCAAGAGCAGACGGCTGGAAAATCTGATCGCCCAGCTGCCCGGCGAGAAGAAGAA
TGGCCTGTTCGGCAACCTGATTGCCCTGAGCCTGGGCCTGACCCCCAACTTCAAGAGCAACTTCGACCTG
GCCGAGGATGCCAAACTGCAGCTGAGCAAGGACACCTACGACGACGACCTGGACAACCTGCTGGCCCAGA
TCGGCGACCAGTACGCCGACCTGTTTCTGGCCGCCAAGAACCTGTCCGACGCCATCCTGCTGAGCGACAT
CCTGAGAGTGAACACCGAGATCACCAAGGCCCCCCTGAGCGCCTCTATGATCAAGAGATACGACGAGCAC
CACCAGGACCTGACCCTGCTGAAAGCTCTCGTGCGGCAGCAGCTGCCTGAGAAGTACAAAGAGATTTTCT
TCGACCAGAGCAAGAACGGCTACGCCGGCTACATTGACGGCGGAGCCAGCCAGGAAGAGTTCTACAAGTT
CATCAAGCCCATCCTGGAAAAGATGGACGGCACCGAGGAACTGCTCGTGAAGCTGAACAGAGAGGACCTG
CTGCGGAAGCAGCGGACCTTCGACAACGGCAGCATCCCCCACCAGATCCACCTGGGAGAGCTGCACGCCA
TTCTGCGGCGGCAGGAAGATTTTTACCCATTCCTGAAGGACAACCGGGAAAAGATCGAGAAGATCCTGAC
CTTCCGCATCCCCTACTACGTGGGCCCTCTGGCCAGGGGAAACAGCAGATTCGCCTGGATGACCAGAAAG
AGCGAGGAAACCATCACCCCCTGGAACTTCGAGGAAGTGGTGGACAAGGGCGCTTCCGCCCAGAGCTTCA
TCGAGCGGATGACCAACTTCGATAAGAACCTGCCCAACGAGAAGGTGCTGCCCAAGCACAGCCTGCTGTA
CGAGTACTTCACCGTGTATAACGAGCTGACCAAAGTGAAATACGTGACCGAGGGAATGAGAAAGCCCGCC
TTCCTGAGCGGCGAGCAGAAAAAGGCCATCGTGGACCTGCTGTTCAAGACCAACCGGAAAGTGACCGTGA
AGCAGCTGAAAGAGGACTACTTCAAGAAAATCGAGTGCTTCGACTCCGTGGAAATCTCCGGCGTGGAAGA
TCGGTTCAACGCCTCCCTGGGCACATACCACGATCTGCTGAAAATTATCAAGGACAAGGACTTCCTGGAC
AATGAGGAAAACGAGGACATTCTGGAAGATATCGTGCTGACCCTGACACTGTTTGAGGACAGAGAGATGA
TCGAGGAACGGCTGAAAACCTATGCCCACCTGTTCGACGACAAAGTGATGAAGCAGCTGAAGCGGCGGAG
ATACACCGGCTGGGGCAGGCTGAGCCGGAAGCTGATCAACGGCATCCGGGACAAGCAGTCCGGCAAGACA
ATCCTGGATTTCCTGAAGTCCGACGGCTTCGCCAACAGAAACTTCATGCAGCTGATCCACGACGACAGCC
TGACCTTTAAAGAGGACATCCAGAAAGCCCAGGTGTCCGGCCAGGGCGATAGCCTGCACGAGCACATTGC
CAATCTGGCCGGCAGCCCCGCCATTAAGAAGGGCATCCTGCAGACAGTGAAGGTGGTGGACGAGCTCGTG
AAAGTGATGGGCCGGCACAAGCCCGAGAACATCGTGATCGAAATGGCCAGAGAGAACCAGACCACCCAGA
AGGGACAGAAGAACAGCCGCGAGAGAATGAAGCGGATCGAAGAGGGCATCAAAGAGCTGGGCAGCCAGAT
CCTGAAAGAACACCCCGTGGAAAACACCCAGCTGCAGAACGAGAAGCTGTACCTGTACTACCTGCAGAAT
GGGCGGGATATGTACGTGGACCAGGAACTGGACATCAACCGGCTGTCCGACTACGATGTGGACCACATCG
TGCCTCAGAGCTTTCTGAAGGACGACTCCATCGACAACAAGGTGCTGACCAGAAGCGACAAGAACCGGGG
CAAGAGCGACAACGTGCCCTCCGAAGAGGTCGTGAAGAAGATGAAGAACTACTGGCGGCAGCTGCTGAAC
GCCAAGCTGATTACCCAGAGAAAGTTCGACAATCTGACCAAGGCCGAGAGAGGCGGCCTGAGCGAACTGG
ATAAGGCCGGCTTCATCAAGAGACAGCTGGTGGAAACCCGGCAGATCACAAAGCACGTGGCACAGATCCT
GGACTCCCGGATGAACACTAAGTACGACGAGAATGACAAGCTGATCCGGGAAGTGAAAGTGATCACCCTG
AAGTCCAAGCTGGTGTCCGATTTCCGGAAGGATTTCCAGTTTTACAAAGTGCGCGAGATCAACAACTACC
ACCACGCCCACGACGCCTACCTGAACGCCGTCGTGGGAACCGCCCTGATCAAAAAGTACCCTAAGCTGGA
AAGCGAGTTCGTGTACGGCGACTACAAGGTGTACGACGTGCGGAAGATGATCGCCAAGAGCGAGCAGGAA
ATCGGCAAGGCTACCGCCAAGTACTTCTTCTACAGCAACATCATGAACTTTTTCAAGACCGAGATTACCC
TGGCCAACGGCGAGATCCGGAAGCGGCCTCTGATCGAGACAAACGGCGAAACCGGGGAGATCGTGTGGGA
TAAGGGCCGGGATTTTGCCACCGTGCGGAAAGTGCTGAGCATGCCCCAAGTGAATATCGTGAAAAAGACC
GAGGTGCAGACAGGCGGCTTCAGCAAAGAGTCTATCCTGCCCAAGAGGAACAGCGATAAGCTGATCGCCA
GAAAGAAGGACTGGGACCCTAAGAAGTACGGCGGCTTCGACAGCCCCACCGTGGCCTATTCTGTGCTGGT
GGTGGCCAAAGTGGAAAAGGGCAAGTCCAAGAAACTGAAGAGTGTGAAAGAGCTGCTGGGGATCACCATC
ATGGAAAGAAGCAGCTTCGAGAAGAATCCCATCGACTTTCTGGAAGCCAAGGGCTACAAAGAAGTGAAAA
AGGACCTGATCATCAAGCTGCCTAAGTACTCCCTGTTCGAGCTGGAAAACGGCCGGAAGAGAATGCTGGC
CTCTGCCGGCGAACTGCAGAAGGGAAACGAACTGGCCCTGCCCTCCAAATATGTGAACTTCCTGTACCTG
GCCAGCCACTATGAGAAGCTGAAGGGCTCCCCCGAGGATAATGAGCAGAAACAGCTGTTTGTGGAACAGC
ACAAGCACTACCTGGACGAGATCATCGAGCAGATCAGCGAGTTCTCCAAGAGAGTGATCCTGGCCGACGC
TAATCTGGACAAAGTGCTGTCCGCCTACAACAAGCACCGGGATAAGCCCATCAGAGAGCAGGCCGAGAAT
ATCATCCACCTGTTTACCCTGACCAATCTGGGAGCCCCTGCCGCCTTCAAGTACTTTGACACCACCATCG
ACCGGAAGAGGTACACCAGCACCAAAGAGGTGCTGGACGCCACCCTGATCCACCAGAGCATCACCGGCCT
GTACGAGACACGGATCGACCTGTCTCAGCTGGGAGGCGACAGCGGTGGTTCTACTAATCTGTCAGATATT
ATTGAAAAGGAGACCGGTAAGCAACTGGTTATCCAGGAATCCATCCTCATGCTCCCAGAGGAGGTGGAAG
AAGTCATTGGGAACAAGCCGGAAAGCGATATACTCGTGCACACCGCCTACGACGAGAGCACCGACGAGAA
TGTCATGCTTCTGACTAGCGACGCCCCTGAATACAAGCCTTGGGCTCTGGTCATACAGGATAGCAACGGT
GAGAACAAGATTAAGATGCTCTCTGGTGGTTCTCCCAAGAAGAAGAGGAAAGTCGGATCCGAGGGCAGAG
GAAGTCTGCTAACATGCGGTGACGTCGAGGAGAATCCTGGCCCAATGGCCAAGCCTTTGTCTCAAGAAGA
ATCCACCCTCATTGAAAGAGCAACGGCTACAATCAACAGCATCCCCATCTCTGAAGACTACAGCGTCGCC
AGCGCAGCTCTCTCTAGCGACGGCCGCATCTTCACTGGTGTCAATGTATATCATTTTACTGGGGGACCTT
GTGCAGAACTCGTGGTGCTGGGCACTGCTGCTGCTGCGGCAGCTGGCAACCTGACTTGTATCGTCGCGAT
CGGAAATGAGAACAGGGGCATCTTGAGCCCCTGCGGACGGTGCCGACAGGTGCTTCTCGATCTGCATCCT
GGGATCAAAGCCATAGTGAAGGACAGTGATGGACAGCCGACGGCAGTTGGGATTCGTGAATTGCTGCCCT
CTGGTTATGTGTGGGAGGGCTAAGAATTCGATATCAAGCTTATCGGTAATCAACCTCTGGATTACAAAAT
TTGTGAAAGATTGACTGGTATTCTTAACTATGTTGCTCCTTTTACGCTATGTGGATACGCTGCTTTAATG
CCTTTGTATCATGCTATTGCTTCCCGTATGGCTTTCATTTTCTCCTCCTTGTATAAATCCTGGTTGCTGT
CTCTTTATGAGGAGTTGTGGCCCGTTGTCAGGCAACGTGGCGTGGTGTGCACTGTGTTTGCTGACGCAAC
CCCCACTGGTTGGGGCATTGCCACCACCTGTCAGCTCCTTTCCGGGACTTTCGCTTTCCCCCTCCCTATT
GCCACGGCGGAACTCATCGCCGCCTGCCTTGCCCGCTGCTGGACAGGGGCTCGGCTGTTGGGCACTGACA
ATTCCGTGGTGTTGTCGGGGAAATCATCGTCCTTTCCTTGGCTGCTCGCCTGTGTTGCCACCTGGATTCT
GCGCGGGACGTCCTTCTGCTACGTCCCTTCGGCCCTCAATCCAGCGGACCTTCCTTCCCGCGGCCTGCTG
CCGGCTCTGCGGCCTCTTCCGCGTCTTCGCCTTCGCCCTCAGACGAGTCGGATCTCCCTTTGGGCCGCCT
CCCCGCATCGATACCGTCGACCTCGAGACCTAGAAAAACATGGAGCAATCACAAGTAGCAATACAGCAGC
TACCAATGCTGATTGTGCCTGGCTAGAAGCACAAGAGGAGGAGGAGGTGGGTTTTCCAGTCACACCTCAG
GTACCTTTAAGACCAATGACTTACAAGGCAGCTGTAGATCTTAGCCACTTTTTAAAAGAAAAGGGGGGAC
TGGAAGGGCTAATTCACTCCCAACGAAGACAAGATATCCTTGATCTGTGGATCTACCACACACAAGGCTA
CTTCCCTGATTGGCAGAACTACACACCAGGGCCAGGGATCAGATATCCACTGACCTTTGGATGGTGCTAC
AAGCTAGTACCAGTTGAGCAAGAGAAGGTAGAAGAAGCCAATGAAGGAGAGAACACCCGCTTGTTACACC
CTGTGAGCCTGCATGGGATGGATGACCCGGAGAGAGAAGTATTAGAGTGGAGGTTTGACAGCCGCCTAGC
ATTTCATCACATGGCCCGAGAGCTGCATCCGGACTGTACTGGGTCTCTCTGGTTAGACCAGATCTGAGCC
TGGGAGCTCTCTGGCTAACTAGGGAACCCACTGCTTAAGCCTCAATAAAGCTTGCCTTGAGTGCTTCAAG
TAGTGTGTGCCCGTCTGTTGTGTGACTCTGGTAACTAGAGATCCCTCAGACCCTTTTAGTCAGTGTGGAA
AATCTCTAGCAGGGCCCGTTTAAACCCGCTGATCAGCCTCGACTGTGCCTTCTAGTTGCCAGCCATCTGT
TGTTTGCCCCTCCCCCGTGCCTTCCTTGACCCTGGAAGGTGCCACTCCCACTGTCCTTTCCTAATAAAAT
GAGGAAATTGCATCGCATTGTCTGAGTAGGTGTCATTCTATTCTGGGGGGTGGGGTGGGGCAGGACAGCA
AGGGGGAGGATTGGGAAGACAATAGCAGGCATGCTGGGGATGCGGTGGGCTCTATGGCTTCTGAGGCGGA
AAGAACCAGCTGGGGCTCTAGGGGGTATCCCC
[124 nt withheld, positions 11023-11146]
C
[91 nt withheld, positions 11148-11238]
A
[49 nt withheld, positions 11240-11288]
CCTTTGACGTTGGAGTCCACGTTCTTT
[37 nt withheld, positions 11316-11352]
ACCCTATCTCGGTCTATTCTTTTGATTTATAAGGGATTTTGCCGATTTCGGCCTATTGGTTAAAAAATGA
GCTGATTTAACAAAAATTTAACGCGAATTAATTCTGTGGAATGTGTGTCAGTTAGGGTGTGGAAAGTCCC
CAGGCTCCCCAGCAGGCAGAAGTATGCAAAGCATGCATCTCAATTAGTCAGCAACCAGGTGTGGAAAGTC
CCCAGGCTCCCCAGCAGGCAGAAGTATGCAAAGCATGCATCTCAATTAGTCAGCAACCATAGTCCCGCCC
CTAACTCCGCCCATCCCGCCCCTAACTCCGCCCAGTTCCGCCCATTCTCCGCCCCATGGCTGACTAATTT
TTTTTATTTATGCAGAGGCCGAGGCCGCCTCTGCCTCTGAGCTATTCCAGAAGTAGTGAGGAGGCTTTTT
TGGAGGCCTAGGCTTTTGCAAAAAGCTCCCGGGAGCTTGTATATCCATTTTCGGATCTGATCAGCACGTG
TTGACAATTAATCATCGGCATAGTATATCGGCATAGTATAATACGACAAGGTGAGGAACTAAACCATGGC
CAAGTTGACCAGTGCCGTTCCGGTGCTCACCGCGCGCGACGTCGCCGGAGCGGTCGAGTTCTGGACCGAC
CGGCTCGGGTTCTCCCGGGACTTCGTGGAGGACGACTTCGCCGGTGTGGTCCGGGACGACGTGACCCTGT
TCATCAGCGCGGTCCAGGACCAGGTGGTGCCGGACAACACCCTGGCCTGGGTGTGGGTGCGCGGCCTGGA
CGAGCTGTACGCCGAGTGGTCGGAGGTCGTGTCCACGAACTTCCGGGACGCCTCCGGGCCGGCCATGACC
GAGATCGGCGAGCAGCCGTGGGGGCGGGAGTTCGCCCTGCGCGACCCGGCCGGCAACTGCGTGCACTTCG
TGGCCGAGGAGCAGGACTGACACGTGCTACGAGATTTCGATTCCACCGCCGCCTTCTATGAAAGGTTGGG
CTTCGGAATCGTTTTCCGGGACGCCGGCTGGATGATCCTCCAGCGCGGGGATCTCATGCTGGAGTTCTTC
GCCCACCCCAACTTGTTTATTGCAGCTTATAATGGTTACAAATAAAGCAATAGCATCACAAATTTCACAA
ATAAAGCATTTTTTTCACTGCATTCTAGTTGTGGTTTGTCCAAACTCATCAATGTATCTTATCATGTCTG
TATACCGTCGACCTCTAGCTAGAGCTTGGCGTAATCATGGTCATAGCTGTTTCCTGTGTGAAATTGTTAT
CCGCTCACAATTCCACACAACATACGAGCCGGAAGCATAAAGTGTAAAGCCTGGGGTGCCTAATGAGTGA
GCTAACTCACATTAATTGCGTTGCGCTCACTGCCCGCTTTCCAGTCGGGAAACCTGTCGTGCCAGCTGCA
TTAATGAATCGGCCAACGCGCGGGGAGAGGCGGTTTGCGTATTGGGCGCTCTTCCGCTTCCTCGCTCACT
GACTCGCTGCGCTCGGTCGTTCGGCTGCGGCGAGCGGTATCAGCTCACTCAAAGGCGGTAATACGGTTAT
CCACAGAATCAGGGGATAACGCAGGAAAGAACATGTGAGCAAAAGGCCAGCAAAAGGCCAGGAACCGTAA
AAAGGCCGCGTTGCTGGCGTTTTTCCATAGGCTCCGCCCCCCTGACGAGCATCACAAAAATCGACGCTCA
AGTCAGAGGTGGCGAAACCCGACAGGACTATAAAGATACCAGGCGTTTCCCCCTGGAAGCTCCCTCGTGC
GCTCTCCTGTTCCGACCCTGCCGCTTACCGGATACCTGTCCGCCTTTCTCCCTTCGGGAAGCGTGGCGCT
TTCTCATAGCTCACGCTGTAGGTATCTCAGTTCGGTGTAGGTCGTTCGCTCCAAGCTGGGCTGTGTGCAC
GAACCCCCCGTTCAGCCCGACCGCTGCGCCTTATCCGGTAACTATCGTCTTGAGTCCAACCCGGTAAGAC
ACGACTTATCGCCACTGGCAGCAGCCACTGGTAACAGGATTAGCAGAGCGAGGTATGTAGGCGGTGCTAC
AGAGTTCTTGAAGTGGTGGCCTAACTACGGCTACACTAGAAGAACAGTATTTGGTATCTGCGCTCTGCTG
AAGCCAGTTACCTTCGGAAAAAGAGTTGGTAGCTCTTGATCCGGCAAACAAACCACCGCTGGTAGCGGTG
GTTTTTTTGTTTGCAAGCAGCAGATTACGCGCAGAAAAAAAGGATCTCAAGAAGATCCTTTGATCTTTTC
TACGGGGTCTGACGCTCAGTGGAACGAAAACTCACGTTAAGGGATTTTGGTCATGAGATTATCAAAAAGG
ATCTTCACCTAGATCCTTTTAAATTAAAAATGAAGTTTTAAATCAATCTAAAGTATATATGAGTAAACTT
GGTCTGACAGTTACCAATGCTTAATCAGTGAGGCACCTATCTCAGCGATCTGTCTATTTCGTTCATCCAT
AGTTGCCTGACTCCCCGTCGTGTAGATAACTACGATACGGGAGGGCTTACCATCTGGCCCCAGTGCTGCA
ATGATACCGCGAGACCCACGCTCACCGGCTCCAGATTTATCAGCAATAAACCAGCCAGCCGGAAGGGCCG
AGCGCAGAAGTGGTCCTGCAACTTTATCCGCCTCCATCCAGTCTATTAATTGTTGCCGGGAAGCTAGAGT
AAGTAGTTCGCCAGTTAATAGTTTGCGCAACGTTGTTGCCATTGCTACAGGCATCGTGGTGTCACGCTCG
TCGTTTGGTATGGCTTCATTCAGCTCCGGTTCCCAACGATCAAGGCGAGTTACATGATCCCCCATGTTGT
GCAAAAAAGCGGTTAGCTCCTTCGGTCCTCCGATCGTTGTCAGAAGTAAGTTGGCCGCAGTGTTATCACT
CATGGTTATGGCAGCACTGCATAATTCTCTTACTGTCATGCCATCCGTAAGATGCTTTTCTGTGACTGGT
GAGTACTCAACCAAGTCATTCTGAGAATAGTGTATGCGGCGACCGAGTTGCTCTTGCCCGGCGTCAATAC
GGGATAATACCGCGCCACATAGCAGAACTTTAAAAGTGCTCATCATTGGAAAACGTTCTTCGGGGCGAAA
ACTCTCAAGGATCTTACCGCTGTTGAGATCCAGTTCGATGTAACCCACTCGTGCACCCAACTGATCTTCA
GCATCTTTTACTTTCACCAGCGTTTCTGGGTGAGCAAAAACAGGAAGGCAAAATGCCGCAAAAAAGGGAA
TAAGGGCGACACGGAAATGTTGAATACTCATACTCTTCCTTTTTCAATATTATTGAAGCATTTATCAGGG
TTATTGTCTCATGAGCGGATACATATTTGAATGTATTTAGAAAAATAAACAAATAGGGGTTCCGCGCACA
TTTCCCCGAAAAGTGCCACCTGAC
Features (pLannotate 1.2.2; 34 found; start..end, strand, type, name):
     31..83      -  misc_feature   bom (fragment): basis of mobility region from pBR322
    238..617     +  enhancer       CMV enhancer: human cytomegalovirus immediate early enhancer
    618..817     +  promoter       CMV promoter: human cytomegalovirus (CMV) immediate early promoter
    835..1015    +  LTR            5' LTR (truncated): truncated 5' long terminal repeat (LTR) from HIV-1
   1062..1187    +  misc_feature   HIV-1 Ψ: packaging signal of human immunodeficiency virus type 1
   1171..1534    +  CDS            HIV-1 gag (fragment): gag protein from human immunodeficiency virus 1; gag
   1680..1913    +  misc_feature   RRE: The Rev response element (RRE) of HIV-1 allows for Rev-dependent mRNA export from the nucleus to the cytoplasm.
   2290..2390    +  CDS            Rev (fragment): human immunodeficiency virus 1 (HIV-1) Rev protein; rev; enhances nuclear export of unspliced and incompletely spliced viral mRNAs
   2440..2557    +  misc_feature   cPPT/CTS: central polypurine tract and central termination sequence of HIV-1
   2614..2680    +  CDS            small t antigen (fragment): SV40 (simian virus 40) small t antigen
   2687..3865    +  promoter       EF-1α promoter: strong constitutive promoter for human elongation factor EF-1α
   4501..4549    +  CDS            ABE(7.10) (fragment): adenine base editor comprising wild-type E. coli TadA fused to the evolved TadA*(7.10) mutant (Gaudelli et al., 2017)
   4550..8650    +  CDS            Cas9: Cas9 (Csn1) endonuclease from the Streptococcus pyogenes Type II CRISPR/Cas system generates RNA-guided double strand breaks in DNA
   8663..8911    +  CDS            UGI: UNGI_BPPB2 - Experimental evidence at protein level: Swiss-Prot protein existence level 1. This protein binds specifically and reversibly to the host uracil-DNA glycosylase, preventing removal of uracil residues from PBS2 DNA by the host uracil-excision repair system. From Bacillus phage PBS2 (Bacteriophage PBS2).
   9005..9403    +  CDS            BSD: blasticidin S deaminase; Aspergillus terreus BSD; confers resistance to blasticidin
   9404..9425    +  misc_feature   MCS (fragment): pBluescript multiple cloning site
   9428..10016   +  misc_feature   WPRE: woodchuck hepatitis virus posttranscriptional regulatory element
   9953..10534   +  CDS            nef (fragment): NEF_HV1H2 - Experimental evidence at protein level: Swiss-Prot protein existence level 1. Extracellular Nef protein targets CD4(+) T-lymphocytes for apoptosis by interacting with CXCR4 surface receptors. From Human immunodeficiency virus type 1 group M subtype B (isolate HXB2) (HIV-1).
  10541..10721   +  LTR            5' LTR (truncated): truncated 5' long terminal repeat (LTR) from HIV-1
  10753..10977   +  polyA_signal   bGH poly(A) signal: bovine growth hormone polyadenylation signal
  10981..11002   +  promoter       SV40 promoter (fragment): SV40 enhancer and early promoter
  11023..11451   +  rep_origin     f1 ori (sequence partly withheld): f1 bacteriophage origin of replication; arrow indicates direction of (+) strand synthesis
  11465..11794   +  promoter       SV40 promoter: SV40 enhancer and early promoter
  11842..11889   +  promoter       EM7 promoter: synthetic bacterial promoter&nbsp
  11908..12282   +  CDS            BleoR: antibiotic-binding protein; Sh ble from Streptoalloteichus hindustanus; confers resistance to bleomycin, phleomycin, and Zeocin™
  12292..12417   +  CDS            ble (fragment): BLE_KLEPN - Experimental evidence at protein level: Swiss-Prot protein existence level 1. Binding protein with a strong affinity to the bleomycin family of antibiotics. Binds to CL990; an antimitotic-antibiotic compound. From Klebsiella pneumoniae.
  12412..12533   +  polyA_signal   SV40 poly(A) signal: SV40 polyadenylation signal
  12604..12626   -  protein_bind   lac operator (fragment): The lac repressor binds to the lac operator to inhibit transcription in E. coli. This inhibition can be relieved by adding lactose or isopropyl-β-D-thiogalactopyranoside (IPTG). lac repressor encoded by lacI
  12630..12660   -  promoter       lac promoter: promoter for the E. coli lac operon
  12675..12696   -  protein_bind   CAP binding site: CAP binding activates transcription in the presence of cAMP. E. coli catabolite activator protein
  12709..12801   -  CDS            lacI (fragment): lac repressor; lacI; The lac repressor binds to the lac operator to inhibit transcription in E. coli. This inhibition can be relieved by adding lactose or isopropyl-β-D-thiogalactopyranoside (IPTG).
  12984..13572   -  rep_origin     ori: high-copy-number ColE1/pMB1/pBR322/pUC origin of replication
  13743..14603   -  CDS            AmpR: β-lactamase; bla; confers resistance to ampicillin, carbenicillin, and related antibiotics
  14604..14708   -  promoter       AmpR promoter: bla
