[The description below was written by a language model from this plasmid's Addgene catalogue record and pLannotate feature annotations shown in this document.]
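Description:
pGH903 is a 14.7 kb lentiviral mammalian expression plasmid built on the pGH125 backbone, in which a PmCDA1-based BE3-type cytosine base editor replaces the original dCas9 insert. It is propagated in E. coli through a high-copy ColE1/pUC origin with ampicillin selection (AmpR). The backbone also carries an f1 origin and an SV40/EM7-driven BleoR cassette that lies outside the viral region. The transfer-vector architecture is that of a third-generation HIV-1 system. A CMV enhancer/promoter drives a truncated 5' LTR, followed by the Ψ packaging signal with a gag fragment, the RRE for Rev-dependent export of genomic RNA, and the cPPT/CTS. A truncated 3' LTR and a bGH polyadenylation signal close the unit.

Within the proviral region, the EF-1α promoter drives a single open reading frame. The automated annotation leaves an unlabelled gap between the promoter and Cas9, which is presumably where the PmCDA1 cytidine deaminase sits. It is followed by a short linker (matched by the tool to an ABE fragment), S. pyogenes Cas9 and the phage PBS2 uracil glycosylase inhibitor (UGI), which blocks uracil excision so that C-to-U deamination events are retained. BE3 designs conventionally use a Cas9 nickase, but the feature table does not indicate which Cas9 mutations are present. According to the stated purpose, a T2A peptide links the editor to blasticidin S deaminase, so blasticidin resistance is co-translated with the editor and selects transduced cells. A WPRE downstream enhances transcript expression.

The construct is intended for stable delivery of the editor into mammalian cells. It was deposited with work on optimizing diversifying base editors for high-throughput mutational scanning.
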