Addgene plasmid #230857: pGH903
Purpose: Ef1a-PmCDA1-BE3-T2A-BlastR-wPRE
Depositing lab: Gaelen Hess. Depositing organization: University of Wisconsin, Madison. Publication: Toward optimizing diversifying base editors for high-throughput mutational scanning studies. Schwartz CI, Abell NS, Li A, Aradhana, Tycko J, Truong A, Montgomery SB, Hess GT. Nucleic Acids Res. 2025 Jun 20;53(12):gkaf620. doi: 10.1093/nar/gkaf620. PubMed 40613705.
Backbone
  Vector backbone: pGH125
  Modifications to backbone: Inserted PmCDA1 instead of dCas9
  Vector type: Mammalian Expression, Lentiviral
  Selectable markers: Blasticidin
Growth in bacteria
  Bacterial resistance: Ampicillin, 100 μg/mL
  Growth temperature: 37°C
  Growth strain: NEB Stable
  Copy number: High Copy
Gene/Insert
  Gene/Insert name: PmCDA1-BE3
Terms and licenses: Academic/Nonprofit Terms; Industry Terms: Not Available to Industry
Depositor comments: Please visit https://doi.org/10.1101/2024.11.18.621003 for the bioRxiv preprint.
How to cite: pGH903 was a gift from Gaelen Hess (Addgene plasmid # 230857 ; http://n2t.net/addgene:230857 ; RRID:Addgene_230857)
